Addgene plasmid #64312: pJexpress414_OmpA171_H346
Purpose: OmpA redesign hybrid with wild-type strands 346
Depositing lab: Timothy Whitehead. Depositing organization: Michigan State University. Publication: Computational redesign of the lipid-facing surface of the outer membrane protein OmpA. Stapleton JA, Whitehead TA, Nanda V. Proc Natl Acad Sci U S A. 2015 Jul 21. pii: 201501836. 10.1073/pnas.1501836112 PubMed 26199411.
Backbone
  Vector backbone: pJexpress414
  Backbone manufacturer: DNA2.0
  Backbone size w/o insert (bp): 4000
  Vector type: Bacterial Expression, Synthetic Biology
Growth in bacteria
  Bacterial resistance: Ampicillin, 100 μg/mL
  Growth temperature: 37°C
  Growth strain: XL1 Blue
  Copy number: High Copy
Gene/Insert
  Gene/Insert name: OmpA_H346
  Species: Synthetic
  Insert size (bp): 642
  Promoter: T7
  Tag / fusion protein: FlAsH (C terminal on insert); 6His (C terminal on insert)
  Cloning method: Unknown
  Sequencing primers: 5′ pTF 5′-CTCGAAAATAATAAAGGGAAAATCAG-3′; 3′ pTR 5′-TGGTAGTGTGGGGACTC-3′
Terms and licenses: Academic/Nonprofit Terms; Industry Terms: Not Available to Industry
How to cite: pJexpress414_OmpA171_H346 was a gift from Timothy Whitehead (Addgene plasmid # 64312 ; http://n2t.net/addgene:64312 ; RRID:Addgene_64312)
