[The description below was written by a language model from this plasmid's Addgene catalogue record.]
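Description:
pJexpress414_OmpA171_H346 is a bacterial expression plasmid built on the commercial pJexpress414 backbone (about 4 kb without insert), a high-copy vector selected with ampicillin in E. coli. The record gives no feature table, so the origin of replication and any regulatory elements beyond the promoter are not stated. Expression of the insert is driven by a T7 promoter, which requires a host strain supplying T7 RNA polymerase for protein production. A standard cloning strain is recorded for propagation.

The payload is a 642 bp synthetic gene, OmpA_H346, encoding a hybrid variant of the outer membrane protein OmpA. The "171" in the plasmid name probably refers to the truncated transmembrane beta-barrel domain, although the record does not say so. According to the stated purpose, this is a hybrid of a redesigned OmpA in which strands 3, 4 and 6 retain the wild-type sequence, with the remaining strands presumably carrying the redesigned sequence. It comes from a study on computational redesign of the protein's lipid-facing surface. The coding sequence carries two C-terminal tags. One is a FlAsH tag, a short tetracysteine motif that binds biarsenical dyes for fluorescent detection. The other is a 6xHis tag for immobilized metal affinity purification or immunodetection.

Hybrids of this kind are typically used to map which strands of a redesigned barrel are responsible for changes in expression, membrane insertion or folding relative to the wild-type protein. The cloning method is recorded as unknown.
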