>Addgene plasmid #64312 | pJexpress414_OmpA171_H346 | addgene partial sequence | sequence record 114076 | T7 5'-TAATACGACTCACTATAGGG-3'
TTAGGAGATAAAACATATGAAAAAGACCGCAATCGCCATCGCAGTGGCACTGGCTGGTTTCGCTACCGTA
GCGCAGGCCGCGCCGAACGACAACACCTTTTACCTGGGTTTGAAGATGGGTATTTCCCAGTACCACGACA
CTGGTTTCATCAATAATAATGGCCCGACCCACGAGAACCAGCAGGGTATCGGTGCCTTTGCAGGCATCCA
GGTGAACCCGTACGTTGGCTTTGAAATGGGTTACGACTGGCTCGGTCGTATGCCGTACAAAGGCAGCGTT
GAAAACGGTGCATACAAGGCTCAGGGCGTTCAACTGACCGCTAAACTGGGTTACCCGATCACCGACGACG
TTGACGTGTACCTGCGTCTGGGCATCATGGTATGGCGTGCAGATACTAAATCCAACGTTTATGGTAAAAA
CCACGATACCGGCGTTTCTCCGGTCTTCGCTGGCGGTGTTGAGTACGCGATCACTCCGGAGATCGCTATG
CGTCTGGAAACGCAACACACCAACAACATCGGTGACTACCCATACGATGTTCCAGATTACGCGACTCGTC
CGGATAACTGGATGGTGTCTCTGGGTGCGTCCTACCGTTTCGGTTGTTGCCCTGGTTGCTGTCACCATCA
CCACCATCACTAAAAGCTTCCCCCTAGCATAACCCCTTGGGGCCTCTAAACGGGTCTTGAGGGGTTTTTT
GCCCCTGAGACGCGTCAATCGAGTTCGTACCTAAGGGCGACACCCCATAATTAGCCCGGGCGAAAGGCCC
AGTCTTTCGACTGAGCCTTTCGTTTTATTTGATGCCTGGCAGTTCCCTACTCTCGCATGGGGAGTCCCCA
CACTACCAT
